Addgene plasmid #214275: pCMV-mTagBFP2-PLCδ-PH
Purpose: Mammalian expression of blue fluorescent PI(4,5)P2 reporter mTagBFP2-PLCδ-PH
Depositing lab: Shinya Tsukiji. Depositing organization: Nagoya Institute of Technology. Publication: ORP9-PH domain-based fluorescent reporters for visualizing phosphatidylinositol 4-phosphate dynamics in living cells. Ajiki M, Yoshikawa M, Miyazaki T, Kawasaki A, Aoki K, Nakatsu F, Tsukiji S. RSC Chem Biol. 2024 Apr 24;5(6):544-555. doi: 10.1039/d3cb00232b. eCollection 2024 Jun 5. PubMed 38846081.
Backbone
  Vector backbone: pEGFP-C1
  Backbone manufacturer: Clontech
  Backbone size w/o insert (bp): 3929
  Vector type: Mammalian Expression
Growth in bacteria
  Bacterial resistance: Kanamycin, 50 μg/mL
  Growth temperature: 37°C
  Growth strain: DH5alpha
  Copy number: High Copy
Gene/Insert
  Gene/Insert name: mTagBFP2-PLCδ(1-175)
  Species: H. sapiens (human)
  Insert size (bp): 1318
  Entrez Gene: PLCD1 (a.k.a. NDNC3, PLC-III)
  Promoter: CMV
  Cloning method: Restriction Enzyme; 5′ cloning site AgeI (not destroyed); 3′ cloning site XbaI (not destroyed)
Terms and licenses: Academic/Nonprofit Terms; Industry Terms: Not Available to Industry
Depositor comments: Please visit https://www.biorxiv.org/content/10.1101/2023.12.14.571782v1 for bioRxiv preprint.
How to cite: pCMV-mTagBFP2-PLCδ-PH was a gift from Shinya Tsukiji (Addgene plasmid # 214275 ; http://n2t.net/addgene:214275 ; RRID:Addgene_214275)
