[The description below was written by a language model from this plasmid's Addgene catalogue record and pLannotate feature annotations shown in this document.]
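Description:
pCMV-mTagBFP2-PLCδ-PH is a mammalian expression plasmid built on the Clontech pEGFP-C1 backbone, in which the original fluorescent protein has been replaced by the blue fluorescent protein mTagBFP2. It is propagated in E. coli as a high-copy plasmid through a ColE1/pUC-type origin and selected with kanamycin. The resistance cassette is the dual-purpose NeoR/KanR gene (Tn5 aminoglycoside phosphotransferase). A bacterial bla-type promoter and an SV40 enhancer/early promoter sit in tandem upstream of it, and an HSV TK polyadenylation signal follows it, so the same marker can also support G418 selection in mammalian cells. An f1 origin is present as well. The short ble, bGH poly(A) and SV40 large T antigen fragments in the annotation look like backbone remnants or partial matches rather than functional parts.

The payload is a single fusion protein driven by the human cytomegalovirus immediate early enhancer and promoter and terminated by the SV40 polyadenylation signal. mTagBFP2, a monomeric, rapidly maturing, acid-tolerant blue fluorescent protein, lies at the N-terminus. It is joined through sequence derived from the multiple cloning site to residues 1–175 of human phospholipase C δ1 (PLCD1). According to the construct name and stated purpose, this fragment supplies the pleckstrin homology (PH) domain. That domain binds phosphatidylinositol 4,5-bisphosphate, so the fusion serves as a genetically encoded blue reporter for PI(4,5)P2 in mammalian cells. The associated work concerns fluorescent phosphoinositide reporters for live-cell imaging. The blue emission should allow this probe to be combined with reporters of other colours, although the record does not describe specific pairings.
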