Features (pLannotate 1.2.2; 15 found; start..end, strand, type, name):
     61..364     +  enhancer       CMV enhancer: human cytomegalovirus immediate early enhancer
    365..568     +  promoter       CMV promoter: human cytomegalovirus (CMV) immediate early promoter
    613..1323    +  CDS            mTagBFP2: mTagBFP2 is a basic (constitutively fluorescent) blue fluorescent protein published in 2011, derived from Entacmaea quadricolor. It is reported to be a very rapidly-maturing monomer with very low acid sensitivity.
   1324..1389    +  misc_feature   MCS: multiple cloning site
   1390..1914    +  CDS            PLCD1 (fragment): PLCD1_HUMAN - Experimental evidence at protein level: Swiss-Prot protein existence level 1. The production of the second messenger molecules diacylglycerol (DAG) and inositol 1,4,5-trisphosphate (IP3) is mediated by activated phosphatidylinositol-specific phospholipase C enzymes (PubMed:9188725). Essential for trophoblast and placental development (By similarity). Binds phosphatidylinositol 4,5-bisphosphate (PubMed:7890667, PubMed:9188725). From Homo sapiens (Human).
   1928..2012    +  CDS            large T antigen (fragment): large T antigen from SV40 (simian virus 40)
   2035..2156    +  polyA_signal   SV40 poly(A) signal: SV40 polyadenylation signal
   2190..2618    -  rep_origin     f1 ori (sequence partly withheld): f1 bacteriophage origin of replication; arrow indicates direction of (+) strand synthesis
   2645..2749    +  promoter       AmpR promoter: bla
   2751..3108    +  promoter       SV40 promoter: SV40 enhancer and early promoter
   3143..3937    +  CDS            NeoR/KanR: aminoglycoside phosphotransferase from Tn5; aph(3')-II (or nptII); confers resistance to neomycin, kanamycin, and G418 (Geneticin®)
   3958..4110    +  CDS            ble (fragment): BLE_KLEPN - Experimental evidence at protein level: Swiss-Prot protein existence level 1. Binding protein with a strong affinity to the bleomycin family of antibiotics. Binds to CL990; an antimitotic-antibiotic compound. From Klebsiella pneumoniae.
   4169..4216    +  polyA_signal   HSV TK poly(A) signal: herpes simplex virus thymidine kinase polyadenylation signal (Cole and Stacy, 1985)
   4307..4323    -  polyA_signal   bGH poly(A) signal (fragment): bovine growth hormone polyadenylation signal
   4545..5133    +  rep_origin     ori: high-copy-number ColE1/pMB1/pBR322/pUC origin of replication
>Addgene plasmid #214275 | pCMV-mTagBFP2-PLCδ-PH | addgene full sequence | sequence record 423508 | Addgene NGS Result
TAGTTATTAATAGTAATCAATTACGGGGTCATTAGTTCATAGCCCATATATGGAGTTCCGCGTTACATAA
CTTACGGTAAATGGCCCGCCTGGCTGACCGCCCAACGACCCCCGCCCATTGACGTCAATAATGACGTATG
TTCCCATAGTAACGCCAATAGGGACTTTCCATTGACGTCAATGGGTGGAGTATTTACGGTAAACTGCCCA
CTTGGCAGTACATCAAGTGTATCATATGCCAAGTACGCCCCCTATTGACGTCAATGACGGTAAATGGCCC
GCCTGGCATTATGCCCAGTACATGACCTTATGGGACTTTCCTACTTGGCAGTACATCTACGTATTAGTCA
TCGCTATTACCATGGTGATGCGGTTTTGGCAGTACATCAATGGGCGTGGATAGCGGTTTGACTCACGGGG
ATTTCCAAGTCTCCACCCCATTGACGTCAATGGGAGTTTGTTTTGGCACCAAAATCAACGGGACTTTCCA
AAATGTCGTAACAACTCCGCCCCATTGACGCAAATGGGCGGTAGGCGTGTACGGTGGGAGGTCTATATAA
GCAGAGCTGGTTTAGTGAACCGTCAGATCCGCTAGCGCTACCGGTCGCCACCATGGTGTCTAAGGGCGAA
GAGCTGATTAAGGAGAACATGCACATGAAGCTGTACATGGAGGGCACCGTGGACAACCATCACTTCAAGT
GCACATCCGAGGGCGAAGGCAAGCCCTACGAGGGCACCCAGACCATGAGAATCAAGGTGGTCGAGGGCGG
CCCTCTCCCCTTCGCCTTCGACATCCTGGCTACTAGCTTCCTCTACGGCAGCAAGACCTTCATCAACCAC
ACCCAGGGCATCCCCGACTTCTTCAAGCAGTCCTTCCCTGAGGGCTTCACATGGGAGAGAGTCACCACAT
ACGAAGACGGGGGCGTGCTGACCGCTACCCAGGACACCAGCCTCCAGGACGGCTGCCTCATCTACAACGT
CAAGATCAGAGGGGTGAACTTCACATCCAACGGCCCTGTGATGCAGAAGAAAACACTCGGCTGGGAGGCC
TTCACCGAGACGCTGTACCCCGCTGACGGCGGCCTGGAAGGCAGAAACGACATGGCCCTGAAGCTCGTGG
GCGGGAGCCATCTGATCGCAAACGCCAAGACCACATATAGATCCAAGAAACCCGCTAAGAACCTCAAGAT
GCCTGGCGTCTACTATGTGGACTACAGACTGGAAAGAATCAAGGAGGCCAACAACGAGACCTACGTCGAG
CAGCACGAGGTGGCAGTGGCCAGATACTGCGACCTCCCTAGCAAACTGGGGCACAAGCTTAATTCCGGAC
TCAGATCTCGAGCTCAAGCTTCGAATTCTGCAGTCGACGGTACCGCGGGCCCGGGATCCATGGACTCGGG
CCGGGACTTCCTGACCCTGCACGGCCTACAGGATGATGAGGATCTACAGGCGCTGCTGAAGGGCAGCCAG
CTCCTGAAGGTGAAGTCCAGCTCATGGAGGAGAGAGCGCTTCTACAAGTTGCAGGAGGACTGCAAGACCA
TCTGGCAGGAGTCCCGCAAGGTCATGCGGACCCCGGAGTCCCAGCTGTTCTCCATCGAGGACATTCAGGA
GGTGCGAATGGGGCACCGCACGGAGGGTCTGGAGAAGTTCGCCCGTGATGTGCCCGAGGACCGCTGCTTC
TCCATTGTCTTCAAGGACCAGCGCAATACACTAGACCTCATCGCCCCATCGCCAGCTGATGCCCAGCACT
GGGTGCTGGGGCTGCACAAGATCATCCACCACTCAGGCTCCATGGACCAGCGTCAGAAGCTACAGCACTG
GATTCACTCCTGCTTGCGAAAAGCTGACAAAAACAAGGACAACAAGATGAGCTTCAAGGAGCTGCAGAAC
TTCCTGAAGGAGCTCAACATCCAGTAATCTAGATAACTGATCATAATCAGCCATACCACATTTGTAGAGG
TTTTACTTGCTTTAAAAAACCTCCCACACCTCCCCCTGAACCTGAAACATAAAATGAATGCAATTGTTGT
TGTTAACTTGTTTATTGCAGCTTATAATGGTTACAAATAAAGCAATAGCATCACAAATTTCACAAATAAA
GCATTTTTTTCACTGCATTCTAGTTGTGGTTTGTCCAAACTCATCAATGTATCTTAACGCGTAAATTGTA
AGCGTTAATATTTTGTTAAAATTCGCGTTAAATTTTTGTTAAATCAGCTCATTTTTTAACCAATAGGCCG
AAATCGGCAAAATCCCTTATAAATCAAAAGAATAGACCGAGATAGGGT
[37 nt withheld, positions 2289-2325]
AAAGAACGTGGACTCCAACGTCAAAGG
[49 nt withheld, positions 2353-2401]
T
[91 nt withheld, positions 2403-2493]
G
[124 nt withheld, positions 2495-2618]
CAGGTGGCACTTTTCGGGGAAATGTGCGCGGAACCCCTATTTGTTTATTTTTCTAAATACATTCAAATAT
GTATCCGCTCATGAGACAATAACCCTGATAAATGCTTCAATAATATTGAAAAAGGAAGAGTCCTGAGGCG
GAAAGAACCAGCTGTGGAATGTGTGTCAGTTAGGGTGTGGAAAGTCCCCAGGCTCCCCAGCAGGCAGAAG
TATGCAAAGCATGCATCTCAATTAGTCAGCAACCAGGTGTGGAAAGTCCCCAGGCTCCCCAGCAGGCAGA
AGTATGCAAAGCATGCATCTCAATTAGTCAGCAACCATAGTCCCGCCCCTAACTCCGCCCATCCCGCCCC
TAACTCCGCCCAGTTCCGCCCATTCTCCGCCCCATGGCTGACTAATTTTTTTTATTTATGCAGAGGCCGA
GGCCGCCTCGGCCTCTGAGCTATTCCAGAAGTAGTGAGGAGGCTTTTTTGGAGGCCTAGGCTTTTGCAAA
GATCGATCAAGAGACAGGATGAGGATCGTTTCGCATGATTGAACAAGATGGATTGCACGCAGGTTCTCCG
GCCGCTTGGGTGGAGAGGCTATTCGGCTATGACTGGGCACAACAGACAATCGGCTGCTCTGATGCCGCCG
TGTTCCGGCTGTCAGCGCAGGGGCGCCCGGTTCTTTTTGTCAAGACCGACCTGTCCGGTGCCCTGAATGA
ACTGCAAGACGAGGCAGCGCGGCTATCGTGGCTGGCCACGACGGGCGTTCCTTGCGCAGCTGTGCTCGAC
GTTGTCACTGAAGCGGGAAGGGACTGGCTGCTATTGGGCGAAGTGCCGGGGCAGGATCTCCTGTCATCTC
ACCTTGCTCCTGCCGAGAAAGTATCCATCATGGCTGATGCAATGCGGCGGCTGCATACGCTTGATCCGGC
TACCTGCCCATTCGACCACCAAGCGAAACATCGCATCGAGCGAGCACGTACTCGGATGGAAGCCGGTCTT
GTCGATCAGGATGATCTGGACGAAGAGCATCAGGGGCTCGCGCCAGCCGAACTGTTCGCCAGGCTCAAGG
CGAGCATGCCCGACGGCGAGGATCTCGTCGTGACCCATGGCGATGCCTGCTTGCCGAATATCATGGTGGA
AAATGGCCGCTTTTCTGGATTCATCGACTGTGGCCGGCTGGGTGTGGCGGACCGCTATCAGGACATAGCG
TTGGCTACCCGTGATATTGCTGAAGAGCTTGGCGGCGAATGGGCTGACCGCTTCCTCGTGCTTTACGGTA
TCGCCGCTCCCGATTCGCAGCGCATCGCCTTCTATCGCCTTCTTGACGAGTTCTTCTGAGCGGGACTCTG
GGGTTCGAAATGACCGACCAAGCGACGCCCAACCTGCCATCACGAGATTTCGATTCCACCGCCGCCTTCT
ATGAAAGGTTGGGCTTCGGAATCGTTTTCCGGGACGCCGGCTGGATGATCCTCCAGCGCGGGGATCTCAT
GCTGGAGTTCTTCGCCCACCCTAGGGGGAGGCTAACTGAAACACGGAAGGAGACAATACCGGAAGGAACC
CGCGCTATGACGGCAATAAAAAGACAGAATAAAACGCACGGTGTTGGGTCGTTTGTTCATAAACGCGGGG
TTCGGTCCCAGGGCTGGCACTCTGTCGATACCCCACCGAGACCCCATTGGGGCCAATACGCCCGCGTTTC
TTCCTTTTCCCCACCCCACCCCCCAAGTTCGGGTGAAGGCCCAGGGCTCGCAGCCAACGTCGGGGCGGCA
GGCCCTGCCATAGCCTCAGGTTACTCATATATACTTTAGATTGATTTAAAACTTCATTTTTAATTTAAAA
GGATCTAGGTGAAGATCCTTTTTGATAATCTCATGACCAAAATCCCTTAACGTGAGTTTTCGTTCCACTG
AGCGTCAGACCCCGTAGAAAAGATCAAAGGATCTTCTTGAGATCCTTTTTTTCTGCGCGTAATCTGCTGC
TTGCAAACAAAAAAACCACCGCTACCAGCGGTGGTTTGTTTGCCGGATCAAGAGCTACCAACTCTTTTTC
CGAAGGTAACTGGCTTCAGCAGAGCGCAGATACCAAATACTGTTCTTCTAGTGTAGCCGTAGTTAGGCCA
CCACTTCAAGAACTCTGTAGCACCGCCTACATACCTCGCTCTGCTAATCCTGTTACCAGTGGCTGCTGCC
AGTGGCGATAAGTCGTGTCTTACCGGGTTGGACTCAAGACGATAGTTACCGGATAAGGCGCAGCGGTCGG
GCTGAACGGGGGGTTCGTGCACACAGCCCAGCTTGGAGCGAACGACCTACACCGAACTGAGATACCTACA
GCGTGAGCTATGAGAAAGCGCCACGCTTCCCGAAGGGAGAAAGGCGGACAGGTATCCGGTAAGCGGCAGG
GTCGGAACAGGAGAGCGCACGAGGGAGCTTCCAGGGGGAAACGCCTGGTATCTTTATAGTCCTGTCGGGT
TTCGCCACCTCTGACTTGAGCGTCGATTTTTGTGATGCTCGTCAGGGGGGCGGAGCCTATGGAAAAACGC
CAGCAACGCGGCCTTTTTACGGTTCCTGGCCTTTTGCTGGCCTTTTGCTCACATGTTCTTTCCTGCGTTA
TCCCCTGATTCTGTGGATAACCGTATTACCGCCATGCAT
